>Addgene plasmid #141524 | TFORF0117 | depositor full sequence | sequence record 276708 | Full Sequence
TTAATGTAGTCTTATGCAATACTCTTGTAGTCTTGCAACATGGTAACGATGAGTTAGCAACATGCCTTAC
AAGGAGAGAAAAAGCACCGTGCATGCCGATTGGTGGAAGTAAGGTGGTACGATCGTGCCTTATTAGGAAG
GCAACAGACGGGTCTGACATGGATTGGACGAACCACTGAATTGCCGCATTGCAGAGATATTGTATTTAAG
TGCCTAGCTCGATACATAAACGGGTCTCTCTGGTTAGACCAGATCTGAGCCTGGGAGCTCTCTGGCTAAC
TAGGGAACCCACTGCTTAAGCCTCAATAAAGCTTGCCTTGAGTGCTTCAAGTAGTGTGTGCCCGTCTGTT
GTGTGACTCTGGTAACTAGAGATCCCTCAGACCCTTTTAGTCAGTGTGGAAAATCTCTAGCAGTGGCGCC
CGAACAGGGACTTGAAAGCGAAAGGGAAACCAGAGGAGCTCTCTCGACGCAGGACTCGGCTTGCTGAAGC
GCGCACGGCAAGAGGCGAGGGGCGGCGACTGGTGAGTACGCCAAAAATTTTGACTAGCGGAGGCTAGAAG
GAGAGAGATGGGTGCGAGAGCGTCAGTATTAAGCGGGGGAGAATTAGATCGCGATGGGAAAAAATTCGGT
TAAGGCCAGGGGGAAAGAAAAAATATAAATTAAAACATATAGTATGGGCAAGCAGGGAGCTAGAACGATT
CGCAGTTAATCCTGGCCTGTTAGAAACATCAGAAGGCTGTAGACAAATACTGGGACAGCTACAACCATCC
CTTCAGACAGGATCAGAAGAACTTAGATCATTATATAATACAGTAGCAACCCTCTATTGTGTGCATCAAA
GGATAGAGATAAAAGACACCAAGGAAGCTTTAGACAAGATAGAGGAAGAGCAAAACAAAAGTAAGACCAC
CGCACAGCAAGCGGCCGCTGATCTTCAGACCTGGAGGAGGAGATATGAGGGACAATTGGAGAAGTGAATT
ATATAAATATAAAGTAGTAAAAATTGAACCATTAGGAGTAGCACCCACCAAGGCAAAGAGAAGAGTGGTG
CAGAGAGAAAAAAGAGCAGTGGGAATAGGAGCTTTGTTCCTTGGGTTCTTGGGAGCAGCAGGAAGCACTA
TGGGCGCAGCGTCAATGACGCTGACGGTACAGGCCAGACAATTATTGTCTGGTATAGTGCAGCAGCAGAA
CAATTTGCTGAGGGCTATTGAGGCGCAACAGCATCTGTTGCAACTCACAGTCTGGGGCATCAAGCAGCTC
CAGGCAAGAATCCTGGCTGTGGAAAGATACCTAAAGGATCAACAGCTCCTGGGGATTTGGGGTTGCTCTG
GAAAACTCATTTGCACCACTGCTGTGCCTTGGAATGCTAGTTGGAGTAATAAATCTCTGGAACAGATTTG
GAATCACACGACCTGGATGGAGTGGGACAGAGAAATTAACAATTACACAAGCTTAATACACTCCTTAATT
GAAGAATCGCAAAACCAGCAAGAAAAGAATGAACAAGAATTATTGGAATTAGATAAATGGGCAAGTTTGT
GGAATTGGTTTAACATAACAAATTGGCTGTGGTATATAAAATTATTCATAATGATAGTAGGAGGCTTGGT
AGGTTTAAGAATAGTTTTTGCTGTACTTTCTATAGTGAATAGAGTTAGGCAGGGATATTCACCATTATCG
TTTCAGACCCACCTCCCAACCCCGAGGGGACCCATGCATTGCATCTCAATTAGTCAGCAACCAGGTGTGG
AAAGTCCCCAGGCTCCCCAGCAGGCAGAAGTATGCAAAGCATGCGTCTCAATTAGTCAGCAACCATAGTC
CCGCCCCTAACTCCGCCCATCCCGCCCCTAACTCCGCCCAGTTCCGCCCATTCTCCGCCCCATGGCTGAC
TAATTTTTTTTATTTATGCAGAGGCCGAGGCCGCCTCGGCCTCTGAGCTATTCCAGAAGTAGTGAGGAGG
CTTTTTTGGAGGCCTAGGCTTTTGCAAAAAGCTTTCTAGAGGTACCACCGGAGCTTACCATGACCGAGTA
CAAGCCCACGGTGCGCCTCGCCACCCGCGACGACGTCCCCAGGGCCGTACGCACCCTCGCCGCCGCGTTC
GCCGACTACCCCGCCACGCGCCACACCGTCGATCCGGACCGCCACATCGAGCGGGTCACCGAGCTGCAAG
AACTCTTCCTCACGCGCGTCGGGCTCGACATCGGCAAGGTGTGGGTCGCGGACGACGGCGCCGCCGTGGC
GGTCTGGACCACGCCGGAGAGCGTCGAAGCGGGGGCGGTGTTCGCCGAGATCGGCCCGCGCATGGCCGAG
TTGAGCGGTTCCCGGCTGGCCGCGCAGCAACAGATGGAAGGCCTCCTGGCGCCGCACCGGCCCAAGGAGC
CCGCGTGGTTCCTGGCCACCGTCGGCGTCTCGCCCGACCACCAGGGCAAGGGTCTGGGCAGCGCCGTCGT
GCTCCCCGGAGTGGAGGCGGCCGAGCGCGCCGGGGTGCCCGCCTTCCTGGAGACCTCCGCGCCCCGCAAC
CTCCCCTTCTACGAGCGGCTCGGCTTCACCGTCACCGCCGACGTCGAGGTGCCCGAAGGACCGCGCACCT
GGTGCATGACCCGCAAGCCCGGTGCCAGTTAACGAATTCTAGATCTTGAGACAAATGGCAGTATTCATCC
ACAATTTTAAAAGAAAAGGGGGGATTGGGGGGTACAGTGCAGGGGAAAGAATAGTAGACATAATAGCAAC
AGACATACAAACTAAAGAATTACAAAAACAAATTACAAAAATTCAAAATTTTCGGGTTTATTACAGGGAC
AGCAGAGATCCACTTTGGCGCCGGCTCGAGGCCTGCAGGTGCAAAGATGGATAAAGTTTTAAACAGAGAG
GAATCTTTGCAGCTAATGGACCTTCTAGGTCTTGAAAGGAGTGGGAATTGGCTCCGGTGCCCGTCAGTGG
GCAGAGCGCACATCGCCCACAGTCCCCGAGAAGTTGGGGGGAGGGGTCGGCAATTGAACCGGTGCCTAGA
GAAGGTGGCGCGGGGTAAACTGGGAAAGTGATGTCGTGTACTGGCTCCGCCTTTTTCCCGAGGGTGGGGG
AGAACCGTATATAAGTGCAGTAGTCGCCGTGAACGTTCTTTTTCGCAACGGGTTTGCCGCCAGAACACAG
GTAAGTGCCGTGTGTGGTTCCCGCGGGCCTGGCCTCTTTACGGGTTATGGCCCTTGCGTGCCTTGAATTA
CTTCCACCTGGCTGCAGTACGTGATTCTTGATCCCGAGCTTCGGGTTGGAAGTGGGTGGGAGAGTTCGAG
GCCTTGCGCTTAAGGAGCCCCTTCGCCTCGTGCTTGAGTTGAGGCCTGGCCTGGGCGCTGGGGCCGCCGC
GTGCGAATCTGGTGGCACCTTCGCGCCTGTCTCGCTGCTTTCGATAAGTCTCTAGCCATTTAAAATTTTT
GATGACCTGCTGCGACGCTTTTTTTCTGGCAAGATAGTCTTGTAAATGCGGGCCAAGATCTGCACACTGG
TATTTCGGTTTTTGGGGCCGCGGGCGGCGACGGGGCCCGTGCGTCCCAGCGCACATGTTCGGCGAGGCGG
GGCCTGCGAGCGCGGCCACCGAGAATCGGACGGGGGTAGTCTCAAGCTGGCCGGCCTGCTCTGGTGCCTG
GCCTCGCGCCGCCGTGTATCGCCCCGCCCTGGGCGGCAAGGCTGGCCCGGTCGGCACCAGTTGCGTGAGC
GGAAAGATGGCCGCTTCCCGGCCCTGCTGCAGGGAGCTCAAAATGGAGGACGCGGCGCTCGGGAGAGCGG
GCGGGTGAGTCACCCACACAAAGGAAAAGGGCCTTTCCGTCCTCAGCCGTCGCTTCATGTGACTCCACGG
AGTACCGGGCGCCGTCCAGGCACCTCGATTAGTTCTCGAGCTTTTGGAGTACGTCGTCTTTAGGTTGGGG
GGAGGGGTTTTATGCGATGGAGTTTCCCCACACTGAGTGGGTGGAGACTGAAGTTAGGCCAGCTTGGCAC
TTGATGTAATTCTCCTTGGAATTTGCCCTTTTTGAGTTTGGATCTTGGTTCATTCTCAAGCCTCAGACAG
TGGTTCAAAGTTTTTTTCTTCCATTTCAGGTGTCGTGAGGCTAGCACCGCCACCATGAAAACTAGCCCCC
GTCGGCCACTGATTCTCAAAAGACGGAGGCTGCCCCTTCCTGTTCAAAATGCCCCAAGTGAAACATCAGA
GGAGGAACCTAAGAGATCCCCTGCCCAACAGGAGTCTAATCAAGCAGAGGCCTCCAAGGAAGTGGCAGAG
TCCAACTCTTGCAAGTTTCCAGCTGGGATCAAGATTATTAACCACCCCACCATGCCCAACACGCAAGTAG
TGGCCATCCCCAACAATGCTAATATTCACAGCATCATCACAGCACTGACTGCCAAGGGAAAAGAGAGTGG
CAGTAGTGGGCCCAACAAATTCATCCTCATCAGCTGTGGGGGAGCCCCAACTCAGCCTCCAGGACTCCGG
CCTCAAACCCAAACCAGCTATGATGCCAAAAGGACAGAAGTGACCCTGGAGACCTTGGGACCAAAACCTG
CAGCTAGGGATGTGAATCTTCCTAGACCACCTGGAGCCCTTTGCGAGCAGAAACGGGAGACCTGTGCAGA
TGGTGAGGCAGCAGGCTGCACTATCAACAATAGCCTATCCAACATCCAGTGGCTTCGAAAGATGAGTTCT
GATGGACTGGGCTCCCGCAGCATCAAGCAAGAGATGGAGGAAAAGGAGAATTGTCACCTGGAGCAGCGAC
AGGTTAAGGTTGAGGAGCCTTCGAGACCATCAGCGTCCTGGCAGAACTCTGTGTCTGAGCGGCCACCCTA
CTCTTACATGGCCATGATACAATTCGCCATCAACAGCACTGAGAGGAAGCGCATGACTTTGAAAGACATC
TATACGTGGATTGAGGACCACTTTCCCTACTTTAAGCACATTGCCAAGCCAGGCTGGAAGAACTCCATCC
GCCACAACCTTTCCCTGCACGACATGTTTGTCCGGGAGACGTCTGCCAATGGCAAGGTCTCCTTCTGGAC
CATTCACCCCAGTGCCAACCGCTACTTGACATTGGACCAGGTGTTTAAGCAGCAGAAACGACCGAATCCA
GAGCTCCGCCGGAACATGACCATCAAAACCGAACTCCCCCTGGGCGCACGGCGGAAGATGAAGCCACTGC
TACCACGGGTCAGCTCATACCTGGTACCTATCCAGTTCCCGGTGAACCAGTCACTGGTGTTGCAGCCCTC
GGTGAAGGTGCCATTGCCCCTGGCGGCTTCCCTCATGAGCTCAGAGCTTGCCCGCCATAGCAAGCGAGTC
CGCATTGCCCCCAAGGTGCTGCTAGCTGAGGAGGGGATAGCTCCTCTTTCTTCTGCAGGACCAGGGAAAG
AGGAGAAACTCCTGTTTGGAGAAGGGTTTTCTCCTTTGCTTCCAGTTCAGACTATCAAGGAGGAAGAAAT
CCAGCCTGGGGAGGAAATGCCACACTTAGCGAGACCCATCAAAGTGGAGAGCCCTCCCTTGGAAGAGTGG
CCCTCCCCGGCCCCATCTTTCAAAGAGGAATCATCTCACTCCTGGGAGGATTCGTCCCAATCTCCCACCC
CAAGACCCAAGAAGTCCTACAGTGGGCTTAGGTCCCCAACCCGGTGTGTCTCGGAAATGCTTGTGATTCA
ACACAGGGAGAGGAGGGAGAGGAGCCGGTCTCGGAGAAAACAGCATCTACTGCCTCCCTGTGTGGATGAG
CCGGAGCTGCTCTTCTCAGAGGGGCCCAGTACTTCCCGCTGGGCCGCAGAGCTCCCGTTCCCAGCAGACT
CCTCTGACCCTGCCTCCCAGCTCAGCTACTCCCAGGAAGTGGGAGGACCTTTTAAGACACCCATTAAGGA
AACGCTGCCCATCTCCTCCACCCCGAGCAAATCTGTCCTCCCCAGAACCCCTGAATCCTGGAGGCTCACG
CCCCCAGCCAAAGTAGGGGGACTGGATTTCAGCCCAGTACAAACCTCCCAGGGTGCCTCTGACCCCTTGC
CTGACCCCCTGGGGCTGATGGATCTCAGCACCACTCCCTTGCAAAGTGCTCCCCCCCTTGAATCACCGCA
AAGGCTCCTCAGTTCAGAACCCTTAGACCTCATCTCCGTCCCCTTTGGCAACTCTTCTCCCTCAGATATA
GACGTCCCCAAGCCAGGCTCCCCGGAGCCACAGGTTTCTGGCCTTGCAGCCAATCGTTCTCTGACAGAAG
GCCTGGTCCTGGACACAATGAATGACAGCCTCAGCAAGATCCTGCTGGACATCAGCTTTCCTGGCCTGGA
CGAGGACCCACTGGGCCCTGACAACATCAACTGGTCCCAGTTTATTCCTGAGCTACAGTAGTAATGAACT
AGTCCGTAACTTGAAAGTATTTCGATTTCTTGGCTTTATATATCTTGTGGAAAGGACGACCATTCAACCC
AGCGTCAGTCCAAACGCGTTAAGTCGACAATCAACCTCTGGATTACAAAATTTGTGAAAGATTGACTGGT
ATTCTTAACTATGTTGCTCCTTTTACGCTATGTGGATACGCTGCTTTAATGCCTTTGTATCATGCTATTG
CTTCCCGTATGGCTTTCATTTTCTCCTCCTTGTATAAATCCTGGTTGCTGTCTCTTTATGAGGAGTTGTG
GCCCGTTGTCAGGCAACGTGGCGTGGTGTGCACTGTGTTTGCTGACGCAACCCCCACTGGTTGGGGCATT
GCCACCACCTGTCAGCTCCTTTCCGGGACTTTCGCTTTCCCCCTCCCTATTGCCACGGCGGAACTCATCG
CCGCCTGCCTTGCCCGCTGCTGGACAGGGGCTCGGCTGTTGGGCACTGACAATTCCGTGGTGTTGTCGGG
GAAATCATCGTCCTTTCCTTGGCTGCTCGCCTGTGTTGCCACCTGGATTCTGCGCGGGACGTCCTTCTGC
TACGTCCCTTCGGCCCTCAATCCAGCGGACCTTCCTTCCCGCGGCCTGCTGCCGGCTCTGCGGCCTCTTC
CGCGTCTTCGCCTTCGCCCTCAGACGAGTCGGATCTCCCTTTGGGCCGCCTCCCCGCGTCGACTTTAAGA
CCAATGACTTACAAGGCAGCTGTAGATCTTAGCCACTTTTTAAAAGAAAAGGGGGGACTGGAAGGGCTAA
TTCACTCCCAACGAAGACAAGATCTGCTTTTTGCTTGTACTGGGTCTCTCTGGTTAGACCAGATCTGAGC
CTGGGAGCTCTCTGGCTAACTAGGGAACCCACTGCTTAAGCCTCAATAAAGCTTGCCTTGAGTGCTTCAA
GTAGTGTGTGCCCGTCTGTTGTGTGACTCTGGTAACTAGAGATCCCTCAGACCCTTTTAGTCAGTGTGGA
AAATCTCTAGCAGTACGTATAGTAGTTCATGTCATCTTATTATTCAGTATTTATAACTTGCAAAGAAATG
AATATCAGAGAGTGAGAGGAACTTGTTTATTGCAGCTTATAATGGTTACAAATAAAGCAATAGCATCACA
AATTTCACAAATAAAGCATTTTTTTCACTGCATTCTAGTTGTGGTTTGTCCAAACTCATCAATGTATCTT
ATCATGTCTGGCTCTAGCTATCCCGCCCCTAACTCCGCCCATCCCGCCCCTAACTCCGCCCAGTTCCGCC
CATTCTCCGCCCCATGGCTGACTAATTTTTTTTATTTATGCAGAGGCCGAGGCCGCCTCGGCCTCTGAGC
TATTCCAGAAGTAGTGAGGAGGCTTTTTTGGAGGCCTAGGGACGTACCCAATTCGCCCTATAGTGAGTCG
TATTACGCGCGCTCACTGGCCGTCGTTTTACAACGTCGTGACTGGGAAAACCCTGGCGTTACCCAACTTA
ATCGCCTTGCAGCACATCCCCCTTTCGCCAGCTGGCGTAATAGCGAAGAGGCCCGCACCGATCGCCCTTC
CCAACAGTTGCGCAGCCTGAATGGCGAATGGG
[124 nt withheld, positions 7943-8066]
C
[91 nt withheld, positions 8068-8158]
A
[49 nt withheld, positions 8160-8208]
CCTTTGACGTTGGAGTCCACGTTCTTT
[37 nt withheld, positions 8236-8272]
ACCCTATCTCGGTCTATTCTTTTGATTTATAAGGGATTTTGCCGATTTCGGCCTATTGGTTAAAAAATGA
GCTGATTTAACAAAAATTTAACGCGAATTTTAACAAAATATTAACGCTTACAATTTAGGTGGCACTTTTC
GGGGAAATGTGCGCGGAACCCCTATTTGTTTATTTTTCTAAATACATTCAAATATGTATCCGCTCATGAG
ACAATAACCCTGATAAATGCTTCAATAATATTGAAAAAGGAAGAGTATGAGTATTCAACATTTCCGTGTC
GCCCTTATTCCCTTTTTTGCGGCATTTTGCCTTCCTGTTTTTGCTCACCCAGAAACGCTGGTGAAAGTAA
AAGATGCTGAAGATCAGTTGGGTGCACGAGTGGGTTACATCGAACTGGATCTCAACAGCGGTAAGATCCT
TGAGAGTTTTCGCCCCGAAGAACGTTTTCCAATGATGAGCACTTTTAAAGTTCTGCTATGTGGCGCGGTA
TTATCCCGTATTGACGCCGGGCAAGAGCAACTCGGTCGCCGCATACACTATTCTCAGAATGACTTGGTTG
AGTACTCACCAGTCACAGAAAAGCATCTTACGGATGGCATGACAGTAAGAGAATTATGCAGTGCTGCCAT
AACCATGAGTGATAACACTGCGGCCAACTTACTTCTGACAACGATCGGAGGACCGAAGGAGCTAACCGCT
TTTTTGCACAACATGGGGGATCATGTAACTCGCCTTGATCGTTGGGAACCGGAGCTGAATGAAGCCATAC
CAAACGACGAGCGTGACACCACGATGCCTGTAGCAATGGCAACAACGTTGCGCAAACTATTAACTGGCGA
ACTACTTACTCTAGCTTCCCGGCAACAATTAATAGACTGGATGGAGGCGGATAAAGTTGCAGGACCACTT
CTGCGCTCGGCCCTTCCGGCTGGCTGGTTTATTGCTGATAAATCTGGAGCCGGTGAGCGTGGGTCTCGCG
GTATCATTGCAGCACTGGGGCCAGATGGTAAGCCCTCCCGTATCGTAGTTATCTACACGACGGGGAGTCA
GGCAACTATGGATGAACGAAATAGACAGATCGCTGAGATAGGTGCCTCACTGATTAAGCATTGGTAACTG
TCAGACCAAGTTTACTCATATATACTTTAGATTGATTTAAAACTTCATTTTTAATTTAAAAGGATCTAGG
TGAAGATCCTTTTTGATAATCTCATGACCAAAATCCCTTAACGTGAGTTTTCGTTCCACTGAGCGTCAGA
CCCCGTAGAAAAGATCAAAGGATCTTCTTGAGATCCTTTTTTTCTGCGCGTAATCTGCTGCTTGCAAACA
AAAAAACCACCGCTACCAGCGGTGGTTTGTTTGCCGGATCAAGAGCTACCAACTCTTTTTCCGAAGGTAA
CTGGCTTCAGCAGAGCGCAGATACCAAATACTGTTCTTCTAGTGTAGCCGTAGTTAGGCCACCACTTCAA
GAACTCTGTAGCACCGCCTACATACCTCGCTCTGCTAATCCTGTTACCAGTGGCTGCTGCCAGTGGCGAT
AAGTCGTGTCTTACCGGGTTGGACTCAAGACGATAGTTACCGGATAAGGCGCAGCGGTCGGGCTGAACGG
GGGGTTCGTGCACACAGCCCAGCTTGGAGCGAACGACCTACACCGAACTGAGATACCTACAGCGTGAGCT
ATGAGAAAGCGCCACGCTTCCCGAAGGGAGAAAGGCGGACAGGTATCCGGTAAGCGGCAGGGTCGGAACA
GGAGAGCGCACGAGGGAGCTTCCAGGGGGAAACGCCTGGTATCTTTATAGTCCTGTCGGGTTTCGCCACC
TCTGACTTGAGCGTCGATTTTTGTGATGCTCGTCAGGGGGGCGGAGCCTATGGAAAAACGCCAGCAACGC
GGCCTTTTTACGGTTCCTGGCCTTTTGCTGGCCTTTTGCTCACATGTTCTTTCCTGCGTTATCCCCTGAT
TCTGTGGATAACCGTATTACCGCCTTTGAGTGAGCTGATACCGCTCGCCGCAGCCGAACGACCGAGCGCA
GCGAGTCAGTGAGCGAGGAAGCGGAAGAGCGCCCAATACGCAAACCGCCTCTCCCCGCGCGTTGGCCGAT
TCATTAATGCAGCTGGCACGACAGGTTTCCCGACTGGAAAGCGGGCAGTGAGCGCAACGCAATTAATGTG
AGTTAGCTCACTCATTAGGCACCCCAGGCTTTACACTTTATGCTTCCGGCTCGTATGTTGTGTGGAATTG
TGAGCGGATAACAATTTCACACAGGAAACAGCTATGACCATGATTACGCCAAGCGCGCAATTAACCCTCA
CTAAAGGGAACAAAAGCTGGAGCTGCAAGC
Features (pLannotate 1.2.2; 31 found; start..end, strand, type, name):
      5..231     +  promoter       RSV promoter: Rous sarcoma virus enhancer/promoter
    232..412     +  LTR            5' LTR (truncated): truncated 5' long terminal repeat (LTR) from HIV-1
    459..584     +  misc_feature   HIV-1 Ψ: packaging signal of human immunodeficiency virus type 1
    568..931     +  CDS            HIV-1 gag (fragment): gag protein from human immunodeficiency virus 1; gag
   1077..1310    +  misc_feature   RRE: The Rev response element (RRE) of HIV-1 allows for Rev-dependent mRNA export from the nucleus to the cytoplasm.
   1687..1713    +  CDS            Rev (fragment): human immunodeficiency virus 1 (HIV-1) Rev protein; rev; enhances nuclear export of unspliced and incompletely spliced viral mRNAs
   1720..1743    +  promoter       SV40 promoter (fragment): SV40 early promoter
   1744..1815    +  promoter       SV40 promoter (fragment): SV40 enhancer and early promoter
   1839..1974    +  rep_origin     SV40 ori: SV40 origin of replication
   2020..2616    +  CDS            PuroR (fragment): puromycin N-acetyltransferase; pac from Streptomyces; confers resistance to puromycin
   2665..2782    +  misc_feature   cPPT/CTS: central polypurine tract and central termination sequence of HIV-1
   2847..2913    +  CDS            small t antigen (fragment): SV40 (simian virus 40) small t antigen
   2920..4098    +  promoter       EF-1α promoter: strong constitutive promoter for human elongation factor EF-1α
   4115..6358    +  CDS            FOXM1: FOXM1_HUMAN - Also known as FKHL16, HFH11, MPP2, WIN. Experimental evidence at protein level: Swiss-Prot protein existence level 1. Transcriptional factor regulating the expression of cell cycle genes essential for DNA replication and mitosis. Plays a role in the control of cell proliferation. Plays also a role in DNA breaks repair participating in the DNA damage checkpoint response. From Homo sapiens (Human).
   6374..6427    +  promoter       U6 promoter (fragment): RNA polymerase III promoter for human U6 snRNA
   6469..7057    +  misc_feature   WPRE: woodchuck hepatitis virus posttranscriptional regulatory element
   7108..7127    +  misc_feature   cPPT/CTS (fragment): central polypurine tract and central termination sequence of HIV-1
   7129..7362    +  LTR            3' LTR (ΔU3): self-inactivating 3' long terminal repeat (LTR) from HIV-1
   7440..7561    +  polyA_signal   SV40 poly(A) signal: SV40 polyadenylation signal
   7601..7736    +  rep_origin     SV40 ori: SV40 origin of replication
   7757..7775    -  promoter       T7 promoter: promoter for bacteriophage T7 RNA polymerase
   7783..7938    +  CDS            lacZα (fragment): LacZα fragment of β-galactosidase; lacZ fragment
   7943..8371    +  rep_origin     f1 ori (sequence partly withheld): f1 bacteriophage origin of replication; arrow indicates direction of (+) strand synthesis
   8424..8528    +  promoter       AmpR promoter: bla
   8529..9389    +  CDS            AmpR: β-lactamase; bla; confers resistance to ampicillin, carbenicillin, and related antibiotics
   9560..10148   +  rep_origin     ori: high-copy-number ColE1/pMB1/pBR322/pUC origin of replication
  10331..10423   +  CDS            lacI (fragment): lac repressor; lacI; The lac repressor binds to the lac operator to inhibit transcription in E. coli. This inhibition can be relieved by adding lactose or isopropyl-β-D-thiogalactopyranoside (IPTG).
  10436..10457   +  protein_bind   CAP binding site: CAP binding activates transcription in the presence of cAMP. E. coli catabolite activator protein
  10472..10502   +  promoter       lac promoter: promoter for the E. coli lac operon
  10510..10526   +  protein_bind   lac operator: The lac repressor binds to the lac operator to inhibit transcription in E. coli. This inhibition can be relieved by adding lactose or isopropyl-β-D-thiogalactopyranoside (IPTG). lac repressor encoded by lacI
  10571..10589   +  promoter       T3 promoter: promoter for bacteriophage T3 RNA polymerase
