[The description below was written by a language model from this plasmid's Addgene catalogue record and pLannotate feature annotations shown in this document.]
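Description:
TFORF0117 is a third-generation-style, self-inactivating lentiviral expression plasmid built on the pLX_TRC317 backbone and carrying the human FOXM1 open reading frame. It is one member of a barcoded transcription factor ORF collection. In bacteria it is maintained through a high-copy ColE1/pUC-type origin and selected with ampicillin via the β-lactamase gene. An f1 origin and remnants of a lac/T7/T3 cloning region are also present in the plasmid backbone. The depositor notes that the plasmid can recombine, as is common for LTR-containing vectors.

The viral genome is transcribed from an RSV promoter fused to a truncated HIV-1 5' LTR. It contains the Ψ packaging signal with a gag fragment, the Rev response element for Rev-dependent nuclear export, a cPPT/CTS element, and a ΔU3 3' LTR that inactivates LTR promoter activity after integration, followed by an SV40 polyadenylation signal. Two expression units sit within this genome. An SV40 early promoter drives puromycin N-acetyltransferase for selection of transduced mammalian cells. A downstream EF-1α promoter drives constitutive expression of FOXM1, a forkhead transcription factor that regulates cell-cycle genes needed for DNA replication and mitosis. A WPRE follows the ORF to enhance transcript stability and expression. According to the record, the construct also carries a unique 24-bp barcode, but the feature table does not annotate it separately, so its position cannot be stated. The short U6 promoter fragment annotated between the ORF and the WPRE is only a partial match.

The vector is intended for FOXM1 overexpression by lentiviral transduction, especially in pooled screens where the barcode identifies which transcription factor each cell received, for example in directed-differentiation studies.
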