Addgene plasmid #141524: TFORF0117
Purpose: Lentiviral vector for overexpressing the FOXM1 transcription factor ORF with a unique 24-bp barcode. Barcodes facilitate identification of transcription factors in pooled screens.
Depositing lab: Feng Zhang. Depositing organization: Broad Institute. Publication: A transcription factor atlas of directed differentiation. Joung J, Ma S, Tay T, Geiger-Schuller KR, Kirchgatterer PC, Verdine VK, Guo B, Arias-Garcia MA, Allen WE, Singh A, Kuksenko O, Abudayyeh OO, Gootenberg JS, Fu Z, Macrae RK, Buenrostro JD, Regev A, Zhang F. Cell. 2023 Jan 5;186(1):209-229.e26. doi: 10.1016/j.cell.2022.11.026. PubMed 36608654.
Backbone
  Vector backbone: pLX_TRC317
  Backbone manufacturer: Broad Institute Genetic Perturbation Platform
  Backbone size w/o insert (bp): 8264
  Vector type: Mammalian Expression, Lentiviral
  Selectable markers: Puromycin
Growth in bacteria
  Bacterial resistance: Ampicillin, 100 μg/mL
  Growth temperature: 37°C
  Growth strain: NEB Stable
  Copy number: High Copy
Gene/Insert
  Gene/Insert name: FOXM1
  Species: H. sapiens (human)
  Insert size (bp): 2348
  Entrez Gene: FOXM1 (a.k.a. FKHL16, FOXM1A, FOXM1B, FOXM1C, HFH-11, HFH11, HNF-3, INS-1, MPHOSPH2, MPP-2, MPP2, PIG29, TRIDENT)
  Promoter: EF1a
  Cloning method: Unknown
  Sequencing primers: 5′ GGGTGGAGACTGAAGTTAGGCCAG; 3′ CACATAGCGTAAAAGGAGCAACATAG
Terms and licenses: Academic/Nonprofit Terms; Industry Terms: Not Available to Industry
Depositor comments: NM_202003,ENST00000361953 . The transcription factor ORF portion of this plasmid was synthesized by Genewiz. Please test multiple small colonies in case of plasmid recombination. To make this collection available in a timely manner, a portion of this collection was not fully sequenced by Addgene. If an Addgene verified full plasmid sequence is not available, please contact us prior to placing an order to request the full sequence.
How to cite: TFORF0117 was a gift from Feng Zhang (Addgene plasmid # 141524 ; http://n2t.net/addgene:141524 ; RRID:Addgene_141524)
