>Addgene plasmid #141524 | TFORF0117 | depositor partial sequence | sequence record 276709 | Insert
ACCGCCACCATGAAAACTAGCCCCCGTCGGCCACTGATTCTCAAAAGACGGAGGCTGCCCCTTCCTGTTC
AAAATGCCCCAAGTGAAACATCAGAGGAGGAACCTAAGAGATCCCCTGCCCAACAGGAGTCTAATCAAGC
AGAGGCCTCCAAGGAAGTGGCAGAGTCCAACTCTTGCAAGTTTCCAGCTGGGATCAAGATTATTAACCAC
CCCACCATGCCCAACACGCAAGTAGTGGCCATCCCCAACAATGCTAATATTCACAGCATCATCACAGCAC
TGACTGCCAAGGGAAAAGAGAGTGGCAGTAGTGGGCCCAACAAATTCATCCTCATCAGCTGTGGGGGAGC
CCCAACTCAGCCTCCAGGACTCCGGCCTCAAACCCAAACCAGCTATGATGCCAAAAGGACAGAAGTGACC
CTGGAGACCTTGGGACCAAAACCTGCAGCTAGGGATGTGAATCTTCCTAGACCACCTGGAGCCCTTTGCG
AGCAGAAACGGGAGACCTGTGCAGATGGTGAGGCAGCAGGCTGCACTATCAACAATAGCCTATCCAACAT
CCAGTGGCTTCGAAAGATGAGTTCTGATGGACTGGGCTCCCGCAGCATCAAGCAAGAGATGGAGGAAAAG
GAGAATTGTCACCTGGAGCAGCGACAGGTTAAGGTTGAGGAGCCTTCGAGACCATCAGCGTCCTGGCAGA
ACTCTGTGTCTGAGCGGCCACCCTACTCTTACATGGCCATGATACAATTCGCCATCAACAGCACTGAGAG
GAAGCGCATGACTTTGAAAGACATCTATACGTGGATTGAGGACCACTTTCCCTACTTTAAGCACATTGCC
AAGCCAGGCTGGAAGAACTCCATCCGCCACAACCTTTCCCTGCACGACATGTTTGTCCGGGAGACGTCTG
CCAATGGCAAGGTCTCCTTCTGGACCATTCACCCCAGTGCCAACCGCTACTTGACATTGGACCAGGTGTT
TAAGCAGCAGAAACGACCGAATCCAGAGCTCCGCCGGAACATGACCATCAAAACCGAACTCCCCCTGGGC
GCACGGCGGAAGATGAAGCCACTGCTACCACGGGTCAGCTCATACCTGGTACCTATCCAGTTCCCGGTGA
ACCAGTCACTGGTGTTGCAGCCCTCGGTGAAGGTGCCATTGCCCCTGGCGGCTTCCCTCATGAGCTCAGA
GCTTGCCCGCCATAGCAAGCGAGTCCGCATTGCCCCCAAGGTGCTGCTAGCTGAGGAGGGGATAGCTCCT
CTTTCTTCTGCAGGACCAGGGAAAGAGGAGAAACTCCTGTTTGGAGAAGGGTTTTCTCCTTTGCTTCCAG
TTCAGACTATCAAGGAGGAAGAAATCCAGCCTGGGGAGGAAATGCCACACTTAGCGAGACCCATCAAAGT
GGAGAGCCCTCCCTTGGAAGAGTGGCCCTCCCCGGCCCCATCTTTCAAAGAGGAATCATCTCACTCCTGG
GAGGATTCGTCCCAATCTCCCACCCCAAGACCCAAGAAGTCCTACAGTGGGCTTAGGTCCCCAACCCGGT
GTGTCTCGGAAATGCTTGTGATTCAACACAGGGAGAGGAGGGAGAGGAGCCGGTCTCGGAGAAAACAGCA
TCTACTGCCTCCCTGTGTGGATGAGCCGGAGCTGCTCTTCTCAGAGGGGCCCAGTACTTCCCGCTGGGCC
GCAGAGCTCCCGTTCCCAGCAGACTCCTCTGACCCTGCCTCCCAGCTCAGCTACTCCCAGGAAGTGGGAG
GACCTTTTAAGACACCCATTAAGGAAACGCTGCCCATCTCCTCCACCCCGAGCAAATCTGTCCTCCCCAG
AACCCCTGAATCCTGGAGGCTCACGCCCCCAGCCAAAGTAGGGGGACTGGATTTCAGCCCAGTACAAACC
TCCCAGGGTGCCTCTGACCCCTTGCCTGACCCCCTGGGGCTGATGGATCTCAGCACCACTCCCTTGCAAA
GTGCTCCCCCCCTTGAATCACCGCAAAGGCTCCTCAGTTCAGAACCCTTAGACCTCATCTCCGTCCCCTT
TGGCAACTCTTCTCCCTCAGATATAGACGTCCCCAAGCCAGGCTCCCCGGAGCCACAGGTTTCTGGCCTT
GCAGCCAATCGTTCTCTGACAGAAGGCCTGGTCCTGGACACAATGAATGACAGCCTCAGCAAGATCCTGC
TGGACATCAGCTTTCCTGGCCTGGACGAGGACCCACTGGGCCCTGACAACATCAACTGGTCCCAGTTTAT
TCCTGAGCTACAGTAGTAATGAACTAGTCCGTAACTTGAAAGTATTTCGATTTCTTGGCTTTATATATCT
TGTGGAAAGGACGACCATTCAACCCAGCGTCAGTCCAA
