>Addgene plasmid #141524 | TFORF0117 | depositor partial sequence | sequence record 276710 | Barcode
CCATTCAACCCAGCGTCAGTCCAA
