>Addgene plasmid #141524 | TFORF0117 | addgene partial sequence | sequence record 319929 | WPRE-R 5'-CATAGCGTAAAAGGAGCAACA-3'
CTCCCAGCTCAGCTACTCCCAGGAAGTGGGAGGACCTTTTAAGACACCCATTAAGGAAACGCTGCCCATC
TCCTCCACCCCGAGCAAATCTGTCCTCCCCAGAACCCCTGAATCCTGGAGGCTCACGCCCCCAGCCAAAG
TAGGGGGACTGGATTTCAGCCCAGTACAAACCTCCCAGGGTGCCTCTGACCCCTTGCCTGACCCCCTGGG
GCTGATGGATCTCAGCACCACTCCCTTGCAAAGTGCTCCCCCCCTTGAATCACCGCAAAGGCTCCTCAGT
TCAGAACCCTTAGACCTCATCTCCGTCCCCTTTGGCAACTCTTCTCCCTCAGATATAGACGTCCCCAAGC
CAGGCTCCCCGGAGCCACAGGTTTCTGGCCTTGCAGCCAATCGTTCTCTGACAGAAGGCCTGGTCCTGGA
CACAATGAATGACAGCCTCAGCAAGATCCTGCTGGACATCAGCTTTCCTGGCCTGGACGAGGACCCACTG
GGCCCTGACAACATCAACTGGTCCCAGTTTATTCCTGAGCTACAGTAGTAATGAACTAGTCCGTAACTTG
AAAGTATTTCGATTTCTTGGCTTTATATATCTTGTGGAAAGGACGACCATTCAACCCAGCGTCAGTCCAA
ACGCGTTAAGTCGACAATCAACCTCTGGATTACAAAA
